Addgene plasmid #242909: pCK147.02
Purpose: Constitutive expression of dCas9, PspF-λN22, and boxB scRNA J102
Depositing lab: Jesse Zalatan. Depositing organization: University of Washington. Publication: Systematic Mapping of Bacterial CRISPRa Systems for Synergistic Gene Activation Reveals Antagonistic Effects. Kiattisewee C, Karanjia AV, Cardiff RAL, Olander KE, Leejareon P, Alvi SS, Carothers JM, Zalatan JG. ACS Synth Biol. 2025 Jul 22. doi: 10.1021/acssynbio.5c00358. PubMed 40693287.
Backbone
  Vector backbone: pCK071
  Vector type: CRISPR, Synthetic Biology
Growth in bacteria
  Bacterial resistance: Chloramphenicol, 25 μg/mL
  Growth temperature: 37°C
  Growth strain: DH5alpha
  Copy number: Low Copy
Gene/Insert
  Gene/Insert name: scRNA boxB J102
  Species: Synthetic
  Promoter: BBa_J23119
  Cloning method: Gibson Cloning
  Sequencing primers: 5′ caagagattacgcgcagacc; 3′ ctggatttgttcagaacgctc
Terms and licenses: Academic/Nonprofit Terms; Industry Terms: Not Available to Industry
Depositor comments: Please visit https://doi.org/10.1101/2025.05.14.654134 for bioRxiv preprint.
How to cite: pCK147.02 was a gift from Jesse Zalatan (Addgene plasmid # 242909 ; http://n2t.net/addgene:242909 ; RRID:Addgene_242909)
