[The description below was written by a language model from this plasmid's Addgene catalogue record and pLannotate feature annotations shown in this document.]
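Description:
pCK147.02 is an 8.4 kb bacterial CRISPR activation (CRISPRa) plasmid built on the pCK071 backbone for use in E. coli. It replicates from a p15A origin, which is compatible with ColE1-type plasmids and so allows a separate reporter or target plasmid to be carried in the same cell. The catalogue lists it as low copy. Selection is by chloramphenicol through a cat gene with its native promoter and a lambda t0 terminator. The short RSF ori, capTEV and 5S rRNA hits in the feature table are fragmentary matches and are probably annotation artefacts or backbone remnants rather than functional parts.

The plasmid carries all three components of the activation system, which the record describes as constitutively expressed. A catalytically dead Streptococcus pyogenes Cas9 (dCas9) provides RNA-guided DNA binding without cleavage and is followed by rrnB T1 and T7Te terminators. Its promoter is not annotated, although a native tracrRNA element lies upstream of the coding sequence. Downstream, a region annotated as a lacIq promoter fragment precedes a fusion of a pspF fragment to the λ N peptide (λN22). PspF is the E. coli activator of the phage shock operon. The deposited insert is a synthetic scaffold RNA (scRNA) named J102, transcribed from the strong constitutive BBa_J23119 promoter. Two boxB hairpins are embedded in its Cas9 guide scaffold, and it ends at an rrnB T1 terminator.

In the cell, the scRNA directs dCas9 to its target site, and the boxB hairpins recruit PspF-λN22 to stimulate transcription of a nearby promoter. The record does not describe the J102 target beyond its name. The associated study systematically mapped bacterial CRISPRa effectors for synergistic and antagonistic effects on gene activation.
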