Features (pLannotate 1.2.2; 21 found; start..end, strand, type, name):
     13..68      -  rep_origin     RSF ori (fragment): Plasmids containing the RSF 1030 origin of replication can be propagated in E. coli cells that contain additional plasmids with compatible origins.
    156..701     -  rep_origin     p15A ori: Plasmids containing the medium-copy-number p15A origin of replication can be propagated in E. coli cells that contain a second plasmid with the ColE1 origin.
    809..843     +  promoter       J23119(SpeI) promoter: bacterial promoter (Registry of Standard Biological Parts BBa J23119) modified to end with an SpeI site
    876..894     +  protein_bind   boxB: λ N peptide binding site consisting of an RNA hairpin within the N-utliization (nut) site of the λ bacteriophage transcript (Tan and Frankel, 1995) λN peptide
    895..931     +  misc_RNA       gRNA scaffold (fragment): guide RNA scaffold for the Streptococcus pyogenes CRISPR/Cas9 system
    931..949     +  protein_bind   boxB: λ N peptide binding site consisting of an RNA hairpin within the N-utliization (nut) site of the λ bacteriophage transcript (Tan and Frankel, 1995) λN peptide
    950..969     +  misc_RNA       gRNA scaffold (fragment): guide RNA scaffold for the Streptococcus pyogenes CRISPR/Cas9 system
   1035..1052    +  CDS            capTEV™ (fragment): composite tag for in vivo biotinylation, TEV protease cleavage, and 6xHis tagging
   1159..1274    +  ncRNA          5S rRNA: Accession: RF00001 - 5S ribosomal RNA
   1278..1324    +  terminator     rrnB T1 terminator: transcription terminator T1 from the E. coli rrnB gene
   1372..1500    -  rep_origin     RSF ori (fragment): Plasmids containing the RSF 1030 origin of replication can be propagated in E. coli cells that contain additional plasmids with compatible origins.
   1542..1636    -  terminator     lambda t0 terminator: transcription terminator from phage lambda
   1660..2316    -  CDS            cat: CAT_ECOLX - Experimental evidence at protein level: Swiss-Prot protein existence level 1. This enzyme is an effector of chloramphenicol resistance in bacteria. From Escherichia coli. This protein is used as a marker in many commonly used cloning vectors, such as pACYC184.
   2317..2419    -  promoter       cat promoter: promoter of the E. coli cat gene encoding chloramphenicol acetyltransferase
   2623..2701    -  misc_RNA       tracrRNA: trans-activating CRISPR RNA for the Streptococcus pyogenes CRISPR/Cas9 system
   2997..7101    +  CDS            dCas9 (fragment): catalytically dead mutant of the Cas9 endonuclease from the Streptococcus pyogenes Type II CRISPR/Cas system RNA-guided DNA-binding protein that lacks endonuclease activity due to the D10A mutation in the RuvC catalytic domain and the H840A mutation in the HNH catalytic domain
   7127..7198    +  terminator     rrnB T1 terminator: transcription terminator T1 from the E. coli rrnB gene
   7214..7241    +  terminator     T7Te terminator: phage T7 early transcription terminator
   7253..7287    +  promoter       lacIq promoter (fragment): lacI (mutant); In the lacIq allele, a single base change in the promoter boosts expression of the lacI gene about 10-fold.
   7365..8252    +  CDS            pspF (fragment): PSPF_ECOLI - Also known as ycjB. Experimental evidence at protein level: Swiss-Prot protein existence level 1. Transcriptional activator for the phage shock protein (psp) operon (pspABCDE) and pspG gene. From Escherichia coli (strain K12).
   8265..8318    +  CDS            λ N peptide (fragment): N-terminal RNA-binding domain from the λ bacteriophage antiterminator protein N (Baron-Benhamou et al., 2004)
>Addgene plasmid #242909 | pCK147.02 | addgene full sequence | sequence record 486135 | Addgene NGS Result
CCTAGGGATATATTCCGCTTCCTCGCTCACTGACTCGCTACGCTCGGTCGTTCGACTGCGGCGAGCGGAA
ATGGCTTACGAACGGGGCGGAGATTTCCTGGAAGATGCCAGGAAGATACTTAACAGGGAAGTGAGAGGGC
CGCGGCAAAGCCGTTTTTCCATAGGCTCCGCCCCCCTGACAAGCATCACGAAATCTGACGCTCAAATCAG
TGGTGGCGAAACCCGACAGGACTATAAAGATACCAGGCGTTTCCCCCTGGCGGCTCCCTCGTGCGCTCTC
CTGTTCCTGCCTTTCGGTTTACCGGTGTCATTCCGCTGTTATGGCCGCGTTTGTCTCATTCCACGCCTGA
CACTCAGTTCCGGGTAGGCAGTTCGCTCCAAGCTGGACTGTATGCACGAACCCCCCGTTCAGTCCGACCG
CTGCGCCTTATCCGGTAACTATCGTCTTGAGTCCAACCCGGAAAGACATGCAAAAGCACCACTGGCAGCA
GCCACTGGTAATTGATTTAGAGGAGTTAGTCTTGAAGTCATGCGCCGGTTAAGGCTAAACTGAAAGGACA
AGTTTTGGTGACTGCGCTCCTCCAAGCCAGTTACCTCGGTTCAAAGAGTTGGTAGCTCAGAGAACCTTCG
AAAAACCGCCCTGCAAGGCGGTTTTTTCGTTTTCAGAGCAAGAGATTACGCGCAGACCAAAACGATCTCA
AGAAGATCATCTTATTAATCAGATAAAATATTTCTAGATTTCAGTGCAATTTATCTCTTCAAATGTAGCA
CCTGAAGTCAGCCCCATACGATATAAGTTGTTACTAGATTGACAGCTAGCTCAGTCCTAGGTATAATACT
AGTAGGTATCCGGTGGAACCCAAGTTTGAGAGCTAGGGCCCTGAAGAAGGGCCCTAGCAAGTTCAAATAA
GGCTAGTCCGTTATCAACTTGGGCCCTGAAGAAGGGCCCAAGTGGCACCGAGTCGGTGCTTTTTTTGAAG
CTTGGGCCCGAACAAAAACTCATCTCAGAAGAGGATCTGAATAGCGCCGTCGACCATCATCATCATCATC
ATTGAGTTTAAACGGTCTCCAGCTTGGCTGTTTTGGCGGATGAGAGAAGATTTTCAGCCTGATACAGATT
AAATCAGAACGCAGAAGCGGTCTGATAAAACAGAATTTGCCTGGCGGCAGTAGCGCGGTGGTCCCACCTG
ACCCCATGCCGAACTCAGAAGTGAAACGCCGTAGCGCCGATGGTAGTGTGGGGTCTCCCCATGCGAGAGT
AGGGAACTGCCAGGCATCAAATAAAACGAAAGGCTCAGTCGAAAGACTGGGCCTTTCGTTTTATCTGTTG
TTTGTCGGTGAACTGGATCCTTACTCGAGTCTAGACTGCAGGCTTCCTCGCTCACTGACTCGCTGCGCTC
GGTCGTTCGGCTGCGGCGAGCGGTATCAGCTCACTCAAAGGCGGTAATACGGTTATCCACAGAATCAGGG
GATAACGCAGGAAAGAACATGTGAGCAAAAGGCCAGCAAAAGGCCAGGAACCGTAAAAAACTAGTGCTTG
GATTCTCACCAATAAAAAACGCCCGGCGGCAACCGAGCGTTCTGAACAAATCCAGATGGAGTTCTGAGGT
CATTACTGGATCTATCAACAGGAGTCCAAGCGAGCTCGATATCAAATTACGCCCCGCCCTGCCACTCATC
GCAGTACTGTTGTAATTCATTAAGCATTCTGCCGACATGGAAGCCATCACAAACGGCATGATGAACCTGA
ATCGCCAGCGGCATCAGCACCTTGTCGCCTTGCGTATAATATTTGCCCATGGTGAAAACGGGGGCGAAGA
AGTTGTCCATATTGGCCACGTTTAAATCAAAACTGGTGAAACTCACCCAGGGATTGGCTGAGACGAAAAA
CATATTCTCAATAAACCCTTTAGGGAAATAGGCCAGGTTTTCACCGTAACACGCCACATCTTGCGAATAT
ATGTGTAGAAACTGCCGGAAATCGTCGTGGTATTCACTCCAGAGCGATGAAAACGTTTCAGTTTGCTCAT
GGAAAACGGTGTAACAAGGGTGAACACTATCCCATATCACCAGCTCACCGTCTTTCATTGCCATACGAAA
TTCCGGATGAGCATTCATCAGGCGGGCAAGAATGTGAATAAAGGCCGGATAAAACTTGTGCTTATTTTTC
TTTACGGTCTTTAAAAAGGCCGTAATATCCAGCTGAACGGTCTGGTTATAGGTACATTGAGCAACTGACT
GAAATGCCTCAAAATGTTCTTTACGATGCCATTGGGATATATCAACGGTGGTATATCCAGTGATTTTTTT
CTCCATTTTAGCTTCCTTAGCTCCTGAAAATCTCGATAACTCAAAAAATACGCCCGGTAGTGATCTTATT
TCATTATGGTGAAAGTTGGAACCTCTTACGTGCCGATCAACGTCTCATTTTCGCCAGATATCGACGTCTT
AAGTTACGAAATCATCCTGTGGAGCTTAGTAGGTTTAGCAAGATGGCAGCGCCTAAATGTAGAATGATAA
AAGGATTAAGAGATTAATTTCCCTAAAAATGATAAAACAAGCGTTTTGAAAGCGCTTGTTTTTTTGGTTT
GCAGTCAGAGTAGAATAGAAGTATCAAAAAAAGCACCGACTCGGTGCCACTTTTTCAAGTTGATAACGGA
CTAGCCTTATTTTAACTTGCTATGCTGTTTTGAATGGTTCCAACAAGATTATTTTATAACTTTTATAACA
AATAATCAAGGAGAAATTCAAAGAAATTTATCAGCCATAAAACAATACTTAATACTATAGAATGATAACA
AAATAAACTACTTTTTAAAAGAATTTTGTGTTATAATCTATTTATTATTAAGTATTGGGTAATATTTTTT
GAAGAGATATTTTGAAAAAGAAAAATTAAAGCATATTAAACTAATTTCGGAGGTCATTAAAACTATTATT
GAAATCATCAAACTCATTATGGATTTAATTTAAACTTTTTATTTTAGGAGGCAAAAATGGATAAGAAATA
CTCAATAGGCTTAGCTATCGGCACAAATAGCGTCGGATGGGCGGTGATCACTGATGAATATAAGGTTCCG
TCTAAAAAGTTCAAGGTTCTGGGAAATACAGACCGCCACAGTATCAAAAAAAATCTTATAGGGGCTCTTT
TATTTGACAGTGGAGAGACAGCGGAAGCGACTCGTCTCAAACGGACAGCTCGTAGAAGGTATACACGTCG
GAAGAATCGTATTTGTTATCTACAGGAGATTTTTTCAAATGAGATGGCGAAAGTAGATGATAGTTTCTTT
CATCGACTTGAAGAGTCTTTTTTGGTGGAAGAAGACAAGAAGCATGAACGTCATCCTATTTTTGGAAATA
TAGTAGATGAAGTTGCTTATCATGAGAAATATCCAACTATCTATCATCTGCGAAAAAAATTGGTAGATTC
TACTGATAAAGCGGATTTGCGCTTAATCTATTTGGCCTTAGCGCATATGATTAAGTTTCGTGGTCATTTT
TTGATTGAGGGAGATTTAAATCCTGATAATAGTGATGTGGACAAACTATTTATCCAGTTGGTACAAACCT
ACAATCAATTATTTGAAGAAAACCCTATTAACGCAAGTGGAGTAGATGCTAAAGCGATTCTTTCTGCACG
ATTGAGTAAATCAAGACGATTAGAAAATCTCATTGCTCAGCTCCCCGGTGAGAAGAAAAATGGCTTATTT
GGGAATCTCATTGCTTTGTCATTGGGTTTGACCCCTAATTTTAAATCAAATTTTGATTTGGCAGAAGATG
CTAAATTACAGCTTTCAAAAGATACTTACGATGATGATTTAGATAATTTATTGGCGCAAATTGGAGATCA
ATATGCTGATTTGTTTTTGGCAGCTAAGAATTTATCAGATGCTATTTTACTTTCAGATATCCTAAGAGTA
AATACTGAAATAACTAAGGCTCCCCTATCAGCTTCAATGATTAAACGCTACGATGAACATCATCAAGACT
TGACTCTTTTAAAAGCTTTAGTTCGACAACAACTTCCAGAAAAGTATAAAGAAATCTTTTTTGATCAATC
AAAAAACGGATATGCAGGTTATATTGATGGGGGAGCTAGCCAAGAAGAATTTTATAAATTTATCAAACCA
ATTTTAGAAAAAATGGATGGTACTGAGGAATTATTGGTGAAACTAAATCGTGAAGATTTGCTGCGCAAGC
AACGGACCTTTGACAACGGCTCTATTCCCCATCAAATTCACTTGGGTGAGCTGCATGCTATTTTGAGAAG
ACAAGAAGACTTTTATCCATTTTTAAAAGACAATCGTGAGAAGATTGAAAAAATCTTGACTTTTCGAATT
CCTTATTATGTTGGTCCATTGGCGCGTGGCAATAGTCGTTTTGCATGGATGACTCGGAAGTCTGAAGAAA
CAATTACCCCATGGAATTTTGAAGAAGTTGTCGATAAAGGTGCTTCAGCTCAATCATTTATTGAACGCAT
GACAAACTTTGATAAAAATCTTCCAAATGAAAAAGTACTACCAAAACATAGTTTGCTTTATGAGTATTTT
ACGGTTTATAACGAATTGACAAAGGTCAAATATGTTACTGAAGGAATGCGAAAACCAGCATTTCTTTCAG
GTGAACAGAAGAAAGCCATTGTTGATTTACTCTTCAAAACAAATCGAAAAGTAACCGTTAAGCAATTAAA
AGAAGATTATTTCAAAAAAATAGAATGTTTTGATAGTGTTGAAATTTCAGGAGTTGAAGATAGATTTAAT
GCTTCATTAGGTACCTACCATGATTTGCTAAAAATTATTAAAGATAAAGATTTTTTGGATAATGAAGAAA
ATGAAGATATCTTAGAGGATATTGTTTTAACATTGACCTTATTTGAAGATAGGGAGATGATTGAGGAAAG
ACTTAAAACATATGCTCACCTCTTTGATGATAAGGTGATGAAACAGCTTAAACGTCGCCGTTATACTGGT
TGGGGACGTTTGTCTCGAAAATTGATTAATGGTATTAGGGATAAGCAATCTGGCAAAACAATATTAGATT
TTTTGAAATCAGATGGTTTTGCCAATCGCAATTTTATGCAGCTGATCCATGATGATAGTTTGACATTTAA
AGAAGACATTCAAAAAGCACAAGTGTCTGGACAAGGCGATAGTTTACATGAACATATTGCAAATTTAGCT
GGTAGCCCTGCTATTAAAAAAGGTATTTTACAGACTGTAAAAGTTGTTGATGAATTGGTCAAAGTAATGG
GGCGGCATAAGCCAGAAAATATCGTTATTGAAATGGCACGTGAAAATCAGACAACTCAAAAGGGCCAGAA
AAATTCGCGAGAGCGTATGAAACGAATCGAAGAAGGTATCAAAGAATTAGGAAGTCAGATTCTTAAAGAG
CATCCTGTTGAAAATACTCAATTGCAAAATGAAAAGCTCTATCTCTATTATCTCCAAAATGGAAGAGACA
TGTATGTGGACCAAGAATTAGATATTAATCGTTTAAGTGATTATGATGTCGATGCCATTGTTCCACAAAG
TTTCCTTAAAGACGATTCAATAGACAATAAGGTCTTAACGCGTTCTGATAAAAATCGTGGTAAATCGGAT
AACGTTCCAAGTGAAGAAGTAGTCAAAAAGATGAAAAACTATTGGAGACAACTTCTAAACGCCAAGTTAA
TCACTCAACGTAAGTTTGATAATTTAACGAAAGCTGAACGTGGAGGTTTGAGTGAACTTGATAAAGCTGG
TTTTATCAAACGCCAATTGGTTGAAACTCGCCAAATCACTAAGCATGTGGCACAAATTTTGGATAGTCGC
ATGAATACTAAATACGATGAAAATGATAAACTTATTCGAGAGGTTAAAGTGATTACCTTAAAATCTAAAT
TAGTTTCTGACTTCCGAAAAGATTTCCAATTCTATAAAGTACGTGAGATTAACAATTACCATCATGCCCA
TGATGCGTATCTAAATGCCGTCGTTGGAACTGCTTTGATTAAGAAATATCCAAAACTTGAATCGGAGTTT
GTCTATGGTGATTATAAAGTTTATGATGTTCGTAAAATGATTGCTAAGTCTGAGCAAGAAATAGGCAAAG
CAACCGCAAAATATTTCTTTTACTCTAATATCATGAACTTCTTCAAAACAGAAATTACACTTGCAAATGG
AGAGATTCGCAAACGCCCTCTAATCGAAACTAATGGGGAAACTGGAGAAATTGTCTGGGATAAAGGGCGA
GATTTTGCCACAGTGCGCAAAGTATTGTCCATGCCCCAAGTCAATATTGTCAAGAAAACAGAAGTACAGA
CAGGCGGATTCTCCAAGGAGTCAATTTTACCAAAAAGAAATTCGGACAAGCTTATTGCTCGTAAAAAAGA
CTGGGATCCAAAAAAATATGGTGGTTTTGATAGTCCAACGGTAGCTTATTCAGTCCTAGTGGTTGCTAAG
GTGGAAAAAGGGAAATCGAAGAAGTTAAAATCCGTTAAAGAGTTACTAGGGATCACAATTATGGAAAGAA
GTTCCTTTGAAAAAAATCCGATTGACTTTTTAGAAGCTAAAGGATATAAGGAAGTTAAAAAAGACTTAAT
CATTAAACTACCTAAATATAGTCTTTTTGAGTTAGAAAACGGTCGTAAACGGATGCTGGCTAGTGCCGGA
GAATTACAAAAAGGAAATGAGCTGGCTCTGCCAAGCAAATATGTGAATTTTTTATATTTAGCTAGTCATT
ATGAAAAGTTGAAGGGTAGTCCAGAAGATAACGAACAAAAACAATTGTTTGTGGAGCAGCATAAGCATTA
TTTAGATGAGATTATTGAGCAAATCAGTGAATTTTCTAAGCGTGTTATTTTAGCAGATGCCAATTTAGAT
AAAGTTCTTAGTGCATATAACAAACATAGAGACAAACCAATACGTGAACAAGCAGAAAATATTATTCATT
TATTTACGTTGACGAATCTTGGAGCTCCCGCTGCTTTTAAATATTTTGATACAACAATTGATCGTAAACG
ATATACGTCTACAAAAGAAGTTTTAGATGCCACTCTTATCCATCAATCCATCACTGGTCTTTATGAAACA
CGCATTGATTTGAGTCAGCTAGGAGGTGACTAACTCGAGTAAGGATCTCCAGGCATCAAATAAAACGAAA
GGCTCAGTCGAAAGACTGGGCCTTTCGTTTTATCTGTTGTTTGTCGGTGAACGCTCTCTACTAGAGTCAC
ACTGGCTCACCTTCGGGTGGGCCTTTCTGCGTTTATACCTAGAGCGCCCGGAAGAGAGTCAATTCAGGGT
GGTGAATCTGCAGTTTACGGCTAGCTCAGCCCTAGGTATTATGCTAGCGAATTCATTAAAGAGGAGAAAG
GTACCATGGGGCCCATGGCAGAATACAAAGATAATTTACTTGGTGAGGCGAACAGCTTTCTCGAAGTGCT
GGAACAGGTTTCGCATCTCGCACCGCTGGACAAACCGGTGCTCATCATCGGCGAACGCGGCACCGGTAAA
GAGCTGATTGCCAGCCGCCTGCATTATCTCTCCTCCCGTTGGCAAGGGCCGTTTATTTCCCTTAACTGCG
CGGCGTTAAATGAAAATCTGCTGGATTCCGAACTGTTTGGTCACGAAGCGGGGGCGTTTACCGGTGCGCA
AAAACGTCATCCAGGGAGATTTGAACGTGCCGACGGCGGTACGCTATTTCTTGATGAACTCGCTACGGCA
CCGATGATGGTGCAGGAGAAATTATTGCGCGTGATTGAGTACGGTGAACTGGAGCGCGTTGGCGGCAGCC
AACCATTGCAGGTGAATGTGCGGTTGGTATGCGCGACGAATGCCGATCTCCCGGCGATGGTCAATGAAGG
CACTTTTCGCGCTGACCTGCTCGACCGACTGGCTTTTGATGTTGTACAACTGCCACCACTGCGCGAGCGC
GAAAGCGACATAATGTTGATGGCAGAATACTTTGCCATCCAGATGTGTCGGGAAATCAAGCTGCCTCTGT
TCCCGGGGTTTACGGAGCGCGCCAGAGAAACATTGCTGAATTATCGTTGGCCGGGAAATATTCGTGAATT
GAAAAACGTGGTGGAACGTTCAGTGTATCGCCACGGCACCAGCGATTATCCGCTTGATGACATCATTATT
GATCCCTTTAAACGGCGTCCGCCTGAAGACGCTATCGCCGTTTCAGAAACCACCTCGCTTCCAACACTGC
CGCTGGATTTACGTGAGTTTCAGATGCAGCAGGAAAAAGAGTTGCTGCAACTCAGTTTGCAAATGAATGC
ACGCACACGCCGCCGCGAACGTCGCGCAGAGAAACAGGCTCAATGGAAAGCAGCAAATTAAGCGGCCGCC
ACGCAAAAAACCCCGCTTCGGCGGGGTTTTTTCGC
